>Addgene plasmid #217720 | HA-MBP-TEVpCS-ADGRD1 CTFdeltaTA-FLAG | addgene full sequence | sequence record 430009 | Addgene NGS Result
GGATCTGCGATCGCTCCGGTGCCCGTCAGTGGGCAGAGCGCACATCGCCCACAGTCCCCGAGAAGTTGGG
GGGAGGGGTCGGCAATTGAACGGGTGCCTAGAGAAGGTGGCGCGGGGTAAACTGGGAAAGTGATGTCGTG
TACTGGCTCCGCCTTTTTCCCGAGGGTGGGGGAGAACCGTATATAAGTGCAGTAGTCGCCGTGAACGTTC
TTTTTCGCAACGGGTTTGCCGCCAGAACACAGCTGAAGCTTCGAGGGGCTCGCATCTCTCCTTCACGCGC
CCGCCGCCCTACCTGAGGCCGCCATCCACGCCGGTTGAGTCGCGTTCTGCCGCCTCCCGCCTGTGGTGCC
TCCTGAACTGCGTCCGCCGTCTAGGTAAGTTTAAAGCTCAGGTCGAGACCGGGCCTTTGTCCGGCGCTCC
CTTGGAGCCTACCTAGACTCAGCCGGCTCTCCACGCTTTGCCTGACCCTGCTTGCTCAACTCTACGTCTT
TGTTTCGTTTTCTGTTCTGCGCCGTTACAGATCCAAGCTGTGACCGGCGCCTACCTGAGATCACCGGCGA
AGGAGGGCCACCATGTACAGGATGCAACTCCTGTCTTGCATTGCACTAAGTCTTGCACTTGTCACGAATT
CGTACCCATACGATGTTCCAGATTACGCTGGATCCAAAATTGAAGAAGGCAAACTGGTGATTTGGATTAA
CGGCGATAAAGGCTATAACGGCCTGGCGGAAGTGGGCAAAAAATTTGAAAAAGATACCGGCATTAAAGTG
ACCGTGGAACATCCGGATAAACTGGAAGAAAAATTTCCGCAGGTGGCGGCGACCGGCGATGGCCCGGATA
TTATTTTTTGGGCGCATGATCGCTTTGGCGGCTATGCGCAGAGCGGCCTGCTGGCGGAAATTACCCCGGA
TAAAGCGTTTCAGGATAAACTGTATCCGTTTACCTGGGATGCGGTGCGCTATAACGGCAAACTGATTGCG
TATCCGATTGCGGTGGAAGCGCTGAGCCTGATTTATAACAAAGATCTGCTGCCGAACCCGCCGAAAACCT
GGGAAGAAATTCCGGCGCTGGATAAAGAACTGAAAGCGAAAGGCAAAAGCGCGCTGATGTTTAACCTGCA
GGAACCGTATTTTACCTGGCCGCTGATTGCGGCGGATGGCGGCTATGCGTTTAAATATGAAAACGGCAAA
TATGATATTAAAGATGTGGGCGTGGATAACGCGGGCGCGAAAGCGGGCCTGACCTTTCTGGTGGATCTGA
TTAAAAACAAACATATGAACGCGGATACCGATTATAGCATTGCGGAAGCGGCGTTTAACAAAGGCGAAAC
CGCGATGACCATTAACGGCCCGTGGGCGTGGAGCAACATTGATACCAGCAAAGTGAACTATGGCGTGACC
GTGCTGCCGACCTTTAAAGGCCAGCCGAGCAAACCGTTTGTGGGCGTGCTGAGCGCGGGCATTAACGCGG
CGAGCCCGAACAAAGAACTGGCGAAAGAATTTCTGGAAAACTATCTGCTGACCGATGAAGGCCTGGAAGC
GGTGAACAAAGATAAACCGCTGGGCGCGGTGGCGCTGAAAAGCTATGAAGAAGAACTGGCGAAAGATCCG
CGCATTGCGGCGACCATGGAAAACGCGCAGAAAGGCGAAATTATGCCGAACATTCCGCAGATGAGCGCGT
TTTGGTATGCGGTGCGCACCGCGGTGATTAACGCGGCGAGCGGCCGCCAGACCGTGGATGAAGCGCTGAA
AGATGCGCAGACCAACGAGAACCTTTACTTCCAACAGGTGGTCCCTCTGGAGCTCGCCAGAGGGCACCAA
GTGGCCCTGTCCAGCATCTCCTATGTGGGTTGCAGTCTCAGTGTCCTGTGCCTGGTCGCTACCTTGGTTA
CATTCGCGGTCCTGTCCAGCGTGTCCACCATCCGGAACCAGCGCTATCACATCCACGCCAACCTGTCTTT
CGCCGTGCTGGTCGCCCAGGTGCTCCTGCTCATTTCCTTTCGTCTGGAGCCTGGAACCACTCCATGCCAG
GTGATGGCTGTGCTTCTGCACTACTTCTTTCTCAGCGCCTTCGCCTGGATGCTGGTGGAGGGCTTGCACC
TGTACTCTATGGTGATCAAGGTGTTTGGCTCTGAAGACTCAAAGCATCGTTACTATTACGGTATGGGTTG
GGGATTCCCCCTTTTGATTTGCATTATCAGTCTGAGCTTCGCTATGGACTCCTACGGCACTTCAAATAAC
TGCTGGCTGTCCCTGGCATCTGGCGCCATCTGGGCCTTTGTGGCCCCCGCTCTGTTCGTGATCGTGGTCA
ATATCGGCATCCTCATTGCGGTCACAAGGGTCATCAGCCAGATCTCTGCAGATAACTACAAGATCCACGG
GGACCCGTCCGCCTTCAAGCTGACCGCAAAGGCTGTCGCCGTCCTCCTGCCGATTTTGGGCACGTCTTGG
GTTTTCGGCGTTCTCGCTGTCAACGGATGTGCTGTCGTGTTCCAGTATATGTTCGCTACCCTGAATAGCC
TGCAGGGGCTCTTCATTTTCCTGTTCCACTGCCTGCTCAATAGTGAGGTGAGGGCGGCTTTCAAGCACAA
GACCAAGGTGTGGAGCCTGACATCATCTTCCGCCCGGACTTCTAACGCGAAACCGTTTCATAGCGACCTG
ATGAACGGGACCCGCCCGGGGATGGCTTCCACCAAGCTCTCTCCCTGGGACAAGAGCTCTCATAGCGCCC
ACAGAGTGGACCTGTCCGCCGTAGGTTCTGACTACAAAGACGATGACGATAAGTGAAGATCTGACAAAAC
TCACACATGCCCACCGTGCCCAGCACCTGAACTCCTGGGGGGACCGTCAGTCTTCCTCTTCCCCCCAAAA
CCCAAGGACACCCTCATGATCTCCCGGACCCCTGAGGTCACATGCGTGGTGGTGGACGTGAGCCACGAAG
ACCCTGAGGTCAAGTTCAACTGGTACGTGGACGGCGTGGAGGTGCATAATGCCAAGACAAAGCCGCGGGA
GGAGCAGTACAACAGCACGTACCGTGTGGTCAGCGTCCTCACCGTCCTGCACCAGGACTGGCTGAATGGC
AAGGAGTACAAGTGCAAGGTCTCCAACAAAGCCCTCCCAGCCCCCATCGAGAAAACCATCTCCAAAGCCA
AAGGGCAGCCCCGAGAACCACAGGTGTACACCCTGCCCCCATCCCGGGAGGAGATGACCAAGAACCAGGT
CAGCCTGACCTGCCTGGTCAAAGGCTTCTATCCCAGCGACATCGCCGTGGAGTGGGAGAGCAATGGGCAG
CCGGAGAACAACTACAAGACCACGCCTCCCGTGCTGGACTCCGACGGCTCCTTCTTCCTCTACAGCAAGC
TCACCGTGGACAAGAGCAGGTGGCAGCAGGGGAACGTCTTCTCATGCTCCGTGATGCACGAGGCTCTGCA
CAACCACTACACGCAGAAGAGCCTCTCCCTGTCTCCGGGTAAATGAGTGCTAGCTGGCCAGACATGATAA
GATACATTGATGAGTTTGGACAAACCACAACTAGAATGCAGTGAAAAAAATGCTTTATTTGTGAAATTTG
TGATGCTATTGCTTTATTTGTAACCATTATAAGCTGCAATAAACAAGTTAACAACAACAATTGCATTCAT
TTTATGTTTCAGGTTCAGGGGGAGGTGTGGGAGGTTTTTTAAAGCAAGTAAAACCTCTACAAATGTGGTA
TGGAATTAATTCTAAAATACAGCATAGCAAAACTTTAACCTCCAAATCAAGCCTCTACTTGAATCCTTTT
CTGAGGGATGAATAAGGCATAGGCATCAGGGGCTGTTGCCAATGTGCATTAGCTGTTTGCAGCCTCACCT
TCTTTCATGGAGTTTAAGATATAGTGTATTTTCCCAAGGTTTGAACTAGCTCTTCATTTCTTTATGTTTT
AAATGCACTGACCTCCCACATTCCCTTTTTAGTAAAATATTCAGAAATAATTTAAATACATCATTGCAAT
GAAAATAAATGTTTTTTATTAGGCAGAATCCAGATGCTCAAGGCCCTTCATAATATCCCCCAGTTTAGTA
GTTGGACTTAGGGAACAAAGGAACCTTTAATAGAAATTGGACAGCAAGAAAGCGAGCTTCTAGCTTATCC
TCAGTCCTGCTCCTCTGCCACAAAGTGCACGCAGTTGCCGGCCGGGTCGCGCAGGGCGAACTCCCGCCCC
CACGGCTGCTCGCCGATCTCGGTCATGGCCGGCCCGGAGGCGTCCCGGAAGTTCGTGGACACGACCTCCG
ACCACTCGGCGTACAGCTCGTCCAGGCCGCGCACCCACACCCAGGCCAGGGTGTTGTCCGGCACCACCTG
GTCCTGGACCGCGCTGATGAACAGGGTCACGTCGTCCCGGACCACACCGGCGAAGTCGTCCTCCACGAAG
TCCCGGGAGAACCCGAGCCGGTCGGTCCAGAACTCGACCGCTCCGGCGACGTCGCGCGCGGTGAGCACCG
GAACGGCACTGGTCAACTTGGCCATGATGGCTCCTCCTGTCAGGAGAGGAAAGAGAAGAAGGTTAGTACA
ATTGCTATAGTGAGTTGTATTATACTATGCAGATATACTATGCCAATGATTAATTGTCAAACTAGGGCTG
CAGGGTTCATAGTGCCACTTTTCCTGCACTGCCCCATCTCCTGCCCACCCTTTCCCAGGCATAGACAGTC
AGTGACTTACCAAACTCACAGGAGGGAGAAGGCAGAAGCTTGAGACAGACCCGCGGGACCGCCGAACTGC
GAGGGGACGTGGCTAGGGCGGCTTCTTTTATGGTGCGCCGGCCCTCGGAGGCAGGGCGCTCGGGGAGGCC
TAGCGGCCAATCTGCGGTGGCAGGAGGCGGGGCCGAAGGCCGTGCCTGACCAATCCGGAGCACATAGGAG
TCTCAGCCCCCCGCCCCAAAGCAAGGGGAAGTCACGCGCCTGTAGCGCCAGCGTGTTGTGAAATGGGGGC
TTGGGGGGGTTGGGGCCCTGACTAGTCAAAACAAACTCCCATTGACGTCAATGGGGTGGAGACTTGGAAA
TCCCCGTGAGTCAAACCGCTATCCACGCCCATTGATGTACTGCCAAAACCGCATCATCATGGTAATAGCG
ATGACTAATACGTAGATGTACTGCCAAGTAGGAAAGTCCCATAAGGTCATGTACTGGGCATAATGCCAGG
CGGGCCATTTACCGTCATTGACGTCAATAGGGGGCGTACTTGGCATATGATACACTTGATGTACTGCCAA
GTGGGCAGTTTACCGTAAATACTCCACCCATTGACGTCAATGGAAAGTCCCTATTGGCGTTACTATGGGA
ACATACGTCATTATTGACGTCAATGGGCGGGGGTCGTTGGGCGGTCAGCCAGGCGGGCCATTTACCGTAA
GTTATGTAACGCCTGCAGGTTAATTAAGAACATGTGAGCAAAAGGCCAGCAAAAGGCCAGGAACCGTAAA
AAGGCCGCGTTGCTGGCGTTTTTCCATAGGCTCCGCCCCCCTGACGAGCATCACAAAAATCGACGCTCAA
GTCAGAGGTGGCGAAACCCGACAGGACTATAAAGATACCAGGCGTTTCCCCCTGGAAGCTCCCTCGTGCG
CTCTCCTGTTCCGACCCTGCCGCTTACCGGATACCTGTCCGCCTTTCTCCCTTCGGGAAGCGTGGCGCTT
TCTCATAGCTCACGCTGTAGGTATCTCAGTTCGGTGTAGGTCGTTCGCTCCAAGCTGGGCTGTGTGCACG
AACCCCCCGTTCAGCCCGACCGCTGCGCCTTATCCGGTAACTATCGTCTTGAGTCCAACCCGGTAAGACA
CGACTTATCGCCACTGGCAGCAGCCACTGGTAACAGGATTAGCAGAGCGAGGTATGTAGGCGGTGCTACA
GAGTTCTTGAAGTGGTGGCCTAACTACGGCTACACTAGAAGAACAGTATTTGGTATCTGCGCTCTGCTGA
AGCCAGTTACCTTCGGAAAAAGAGTTGGTAGCTCTTGATCCGGCAAACAAACCACCGCTGGTAGCGGTGG
TTTTTTTGTTTGCAAGCAGCAGATTACGCGCAGAAAAAAAGGATCTCAAGAAGATCCTTTGATCTTTTCT
ACGGGGTCTGACGCTCAGTGGAACGAAAACTCACGTTAAGGGATTTTGGTCATGGCTAGTTAATTAACAT
TTAAATCAGCGGCCGCAATAAAATATCTTTATTTTCATTACATCTGTGTGTTGGTTTTTTGTGTGAATCG
TAACTAACATACGCTCTCCATCAAAACAAAACGAAACAAAACAAACTAGCAAAATAGGCTGTCCCCAGTG
CAAGTGCAGGTGCCAGAACATTTCTCTATCGAA
Features (pLannotate 1.2.2; 17 found; start..end, strand, type, name):
     31..242     +  promoter       EF-1α core promoter: core promoter for human elongation factor EF-1α
    255..523     +  LTR            5' LTR (truncated): truncated 5' long terminal repeat (LTR) from human T-cell leukemia virus (HTLV) type 1
    573..632     +  sig_peptide    IL-2 signal sequence: human interleukin-2 signal sequence
    633..659     +  CDS            3xHA (fragment): three tandem HA epitope tags
    663..1763    +  CDS            malE (fragment): MALE_ECO57 - Experimental evidence at protein level: Swiss-Prot protein existence level 1. Part of the ABC transporter complex MalEFGK involved in maltose/maltodextrin import. Binds maltose and higher maltodextrins. From Escherichia coli O157:H7.
   1785..2753    +  CDS            ADGRD1 (fragment): AGRD1_HUMAN - Also known as GPR133, PGR25. Experimental evidence at protein level: Swiss-Prot protein existence level 1. Orphan receptor. Signals via G(s)-alpha family of G-proteins (PubMed:22025619, PubMed:22575658). Has protumorigenic function especially in glioblastoma (PubMed:27775701). From Homo sapiens (Human).
   2793..3473    +  CDS            IGHG1 (fragment): IGHG1_HUMAN - Experimental evidence at protein level: Swiss-Prot protein existence level 1. Constant region of immunoglobulin heavy chains. Immunoglobulins, also known as antibodies, are membrane-bound or secreted glycoproteins produced by B lymphocytes. In the recognition phase of humoral immunity, the membrane-bound immunoglobulins serve as receptors which, upon binding of a specific antigen, trigger the clonal expansion and differentiation of B lymphocytes into immunoglobulins- secreting plasma cells. Secreted immunoglobulins mediate the effector phase of humoral immunity, which results in
   3498..3619    -  polyA_signal   SV40 poly(A) signal: SV40 polyadenylation signal
   3642..3713    -  CDS            large T antigen (fragment): large T antigen from SV40 (simian virus 40)
   3723..4117    -  polyA_signal   β-globin poly(A): human β-globin polyadenylation signal
   4134..4505    -  CDS            ble: BLE_STRHI - Experimental evidence at protein level: Swiss-Prot protein existence level 1. Binding protein with a strong affinity to the bleomycin family of antibiotics. From Streptoalloteichus hindustanus.
   4567..4610    -  promoter       EM7 promoter (fragment): synthetic bacterial promoter&nbsp
   4997..5096    -  promoter       CMV promoter (fragment): human cytomegalovirus (CMV) immediate early promoter
   5098..5401    -  enhancer       CMV enhancer: human cytomegalovirus immediate early enhancer
   5481..6069    -  rep_origin     ori: high-copy-number ColE1/pMB1/pBR322/pUC origin of replication
   6177..6225    +  polyA_signal   poly(A) signal: synthetic polyadenylation signal
   6236..6327    +  misc_feature   pause site: RNA polymerase II transcriptional pause signal from the human α2 globin gene
