[The description below was written by a language model from this plasmid's Addgene catalogue record and pLannotate feature annotations shown in this document.]
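Description:
HA-MBP-TEVpCS-ADGRD1 CTFdeltaTA-FLAG is a 6.3 kb mammalian expression plasmid built on the pFuse-hIgG1-Fc2 backbone. It is propagated in E. coli from a high-copy ColE1/pUC-type origin and selected with Zeocin. The Sh ble resistance gene sits in a separate, oppositely oriented cassette under a CMV enhancer/promoter and the bacterial EM7 promoter, ending in a β-globin poly(A) signal, an arrangement that allows the same marker to work in bacteria and in mammalian cells. A synthetic poly(A) signal and a transcriptional pause site lie upstream of the main expression unit, where they limit read-through transcription into it.

The payload is driven by a composite promoter consisting of the EF-1α core promoter and a truncated HTLV-1 5' LTR segment. The open reading frame starts with the human IL-2 signal sequence, which directs the protein into the secretory pathway. This is followed by an HA epitope, E. coli maltose-binding protein and, according to the construct name, a TEV protease cleavage site. Next comes a fragment of human ADGRD1 (GPR133) lacking residues 1–550, with a C-terminal FLAG tag listed in the record although it is not annotated in the feature table. The name indicates that this fragment is the C-terminal fragment without the tethered agonist (CTFdeltaTA), leaving essentially the transmembrane domain. The backbone's IgG1 Fc sequence is still annotated downstream of the receptor, followed by the SV40 poly(A) signal. The record does not say whether a stop codon after FLAG excludes it from the product, though the Fc is not listed among the fusion tags.

The stated purpose is mammalian expression of adhesion GPCR transmembrane domains. The design fits studies of tethered agonist signaling, with the N-terminal HA-MBP module presumably removable by TEV protease and the tags available for detection.
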