Addgene plasmid #217720: HA-MBP-TEVpCS-ADGRD1 CTFdeltaTA-FLAG
Purpose: Mammalian expression of Adhesion G Protein-Coupled Receptor transmembrane domains
Depositing lab: Stephen Blacklow. Depositing organization: Harvard Medical School. Publication: Heterogeneity of tethered agonist signaling in adhesion G protein-coupled receptors. Dates AN, Jones DTD, Smith JS, Skiba MA, Rich MF, Burruss MM, Kruse AC, Blacklow SC. Cell Chem Biol. 2024 Aug 15;31(8):1542-1553.e4. doi: 10.1016/j.chembiol.2024.03.004. Epub 2024 Apr 11. PubMed 38608683.
Backbone
  Vector backbone: pFuse-hIgG1-Fc2
  Backbone manufacturer: Invitrogen
  Vector type: Mammalian Expression
Growth in bacteria
  Bacterial resistance: Bleocin (Zeocin), 50 μg/mL
  Growth temperature: 37°C
  Growth strain: DH5alpha
  Copy number: High Copy
Gene/Insert
  Gene/Insert name: ADGRD1 (alt name: GPR133)
  Species: H. sapiens (human)
  Mutation: Deletion of residues 1-550
  Entrez Gene: ADGRD1 (a.k.a. GPR133, PGR25)
  Tag / fusion protein: HA (N terminal on insert); FLAG (C terminal on insert)
  Cloning method: Gibson Cloning
Terms and licenses: Academic/Nonprofit Terms; Industry Terms: Not Available to Industry
Depositor comments: Please visit https://www.biorxiv.org/content/10.1101/2022.07.14.500097v2 for bioRxiv preprint.
How to cite: HA-MBP-TEVpCS-ADGRD1 CTFdeltaTA-FLAG was a gift from Stephen Blacklow (Addgene plasmid # 217720 ; http://n2t.net/addgene:217720 ; RRID:Addgene_217720)
